>Addgene plasmid #140670 | pJ2042.2 | addgene full sequence | sequence record 311059 | Addgene NGS Result
ATCATTTTGCGCTTCAGCCATACTTTTCATACTCCCGCCATTCAGAGAAGAAACCAATTGTCCATATTGC
ATCAGACATTGCCGTCACTGCGTCTTTTACTGGCTCTTCTCGCTAACCAAACCGGTAACCCCGCTTATTA
AAAGCATTCTGTAACAAAGCGGGACCAAAGCCATGACAAAAACGCGTAACAAAAGTGTCTATAATCACGG
CAGAAAAGTCCACATTGATTATTTGCACGGCGTCACACTTTGCTATGCCATAGCATTTTTATCCATAAGA
TTAGCGGTTCCTACCTGACGCTTTTTATCGCAACTCTCTACTGTTTCTCCATACCGAATTCATAGGATAG
ATTCTGGAAACTTTACCGTCCGAGCTCCAGCCTGCGGTCCGGGTTCACTGCCGTATAGGCAGAAGCTAGA
CTCTAGTGGTTTCAGAGCTATGCTGGAAACAGCATAGCAAGTTGAAATAAGGCTAGTCCGTTATCAACTT
GAAAAAGTGGCACCGAGTCGGTGCGTTCACTGCCGTATAGGCAGTCGCTGGGACGCCCGGGGACTACACT
TACGAAACTATTGATTGCTCAGCCTGCGGTCCGGGTTCACTGCCGTATAGGCAGATCAGTGTGTACTAAG
TACTGTTTCAGAGCTATGCTGGAAACAGCATAGCAAGTTGAAATAAGGCTAGTCCGTTATCAACTTGAAA
AAGTGGCACCGAGTCGGTGCGTTCACTGCCGTATAGGCAGTCGCTGGGACGCCCGCTCGAGCAATAAACA
GTTGATAGGGCTTCTCCGTTACAGCCTGCGGTCCGGGTTCACTGCCGTATAGGCAGTAATTTTGTTTAAC
TTTAAGAAGGAGATATACATATGGTTTCGGTTATCAAACCAGAGATGAAAATGCGTTACTATATGGATGG
TTCAGTAAATGGTCACGAATTTACTATTGAGGGCGAGGGTACGGGACGCCCATACGAGGGGCACCAGGAA
ATGACTTTACGCGTCACAATGGCTGAAGGCGGGCCTATGCCGTTTGCGTTCGATCTTGTTAGTCATGTCT
TTTGTTACGGTCACCGTGTATTTACTAAATACCCCGAGGAAATTCCAGACTATTTCAAACAAGCCTTCCC
GGAAGGTTTGTCTTGGGAGCGCAGTTTAGAGTTTGAAGACGGTGGCTCGGCCAGCGTGTCAGCTCATATT
AGTCTTCGCGGCAATACATTTTATCACAAGTCAAAGTTCACCGGCGTGAACTTCCCCGCAGACGGCCCAA
TCATGCAGAATCAAAGTGTTGATTGGGAACCGTCCACAGAGAAGATTACAGCTTCCGATGGAGTCTTAAA
GGGCGATGTAACCATGTACTTAAAATTAGAAGGGGGAGGGAACCATAAATGTCAGATGAAGACTACCTAT
AAGGCCGCAAAAGAGATTCTTGAAATGCCCGGAGACCACTACATTGGGCATCGTTTGGTCCGTAAGACAG
AAGGAAATATTACTGAACAGGTCGAAGACGCTGTGGCACACAGCATGTCCCGCCGTAATACTGACGCCAT
CACAATCCACAGCATCCTGGATTGGATTGAAGACAACTTGGAGTCGCCGTTGAGTTTAGAAAAAGTTAGT
GAACGTAGTGGTTACTCAAAGTGGCACCTTCAGCGCATGTTTAAGAAGGAAACGGGTCATTCATTGGGTC
AATATATTCGTTCTCGCAAGATGACTGAAATTGCCCAGAAATTGAAAGAGTCTAATGAACCTATTTTGTA
CCTGGCGGAGCGTTACGGCTTTGAAAGTCAGCAAACCCTTACACGTACCTTCAAGAATTACTTTGACGTT
CCACCACACAAATATCGTATGACCAACATGCAGGGTGAGTCACGTTTTTTGCATCCGTTGAATCATTACA
ATTCCTAATAATCGCTGGGACGCCCGCCATGGTTCAGCCAAAAAACTTAAGACCGCCGGTCTTGTCCACT
ACCTTGCAGTAATGCGGTGGACAGGATCGGCGGTTTTCTTTTCTCTTCTCAATTCTTCTGACCTGTAACG
AATAATAGATAGTAAAGTAGTCTCCGATTGAGTTTTCTCTGCCGAGTCCCACCCAGTTCTGTGATTTCAG
TAAGTTGGTAATTGATACACTGTTGCGAGAACTGCTGCCTGGTAGTAGATAGGTTGTTATTGAGTAAGAA
GGTAAAGTGAACGAAATCCCTGAAACTGAGACTGTAGAAAATAAGCTTCAGCCTGCGGTCCGGTTGACGG
CTAGCTCAGTCCTAGGTACAGTGCTAGCTCGCTGGGACGCCCGAGATAGCCGTTACACAGGTGACACTTA
TTTCAGCCTGCGGTCCGGCCACACTAGAGTCTAGCTTGAGATCGCTGGGACGCCCGGGATCCAAGAGATT
TCTACACGATTGAGCACTGTCTCAGCCTGCGGTCCGGGTTCACTGCCGTATAGGCAGTAATTTTGTTTAA
CTTTAAGAAGGAGATATACATATGCGTAAAGGCGAAGAACTGTTTACCGGTGTGGTTCCGATTCTGGTGG
AACTGGACGGCGATGTTAATGGTCATAAATTCAGTGTTCGCGGCGAAGGTGAAGGCGATGCGACGAACGG
CAAACTGACCCTGAAATTTATCTGCACCACGGGTAAACTGCCGGTCCCGTGGCCGACGCTGGTGACCACG
CTGACCTATGGCGTTCAATGTTTTGCGCGTTACCCGGATCACATGAAACAGCACGACTTTTTCAAATCGG
CCATGCCGGAAGGCTATGTGCAGGAACGTACGATTAGCTTTAAAGACGATGGTACGTATAAAACCCGCGC
GGAAGTGAAATTCGAAGGCGATACCCTGGTTAACCGTATCGAACTGAAAGGTATCGATTTCAAAGAAGAC
GGCAATATTCTGGGTCATAAACTGGAATATAACTTCAATTCCCACAACGTGTACATCACCGCGGATAAAC
AGAAAAACGGCATTAAAGCCAATTTCAAAATCCGCCATAATGTGGAAGATGGTAGCGTTCAGCTGGCCGA
CCACTATCAGCAAAACACGCCGATTGGTGATGGCCCGGTCCTGCTGCCGGACAATCACTACCTGAGTACC
CAGTCCGTGCTGTCAAAAGATCCGAACGAAAAACGTGACCACATGGTCCTGCTGGAATTTGTGACGGCTG
CGGGTATCACCCACGGCATGGACGAACTGTATAAAATGTCCCGCCGTAATACTGACGCCATCACAATCCA
CAGCATCCTGGATTGGATTGAAGACTAATAATCGCTGGGACGCCCGCCTGCAGGCTCGGTACCAAATTCC
AGAAAAGAGGCCTCCCGAAAGGGGGGCCTTTTTTCGTTTTGGTCCTAATAGATAAAGGATAGGTCTGGTA
GTGTTGTTCGTTCTCGCAGGTAAATCAATAATACTCAGCAGTTCCGTAGACTTTTCAGTGGGACAGGGTA
GCGATAACAGATAGATTGTAATAAGACACAGTAGGTGCTCGTAGTTGCGTGAAGAGAACCGCTCAGGAAA
TCCAGTCAGAAGTATTGGTAATCGTTGAAAACTCAGTCGACCAGCCTGCGGTCCGGTTTACGGCTAGCTC
AGTCCTAGGTATTATGCTAGCTCGCTGGGACGCCCGAGTGACGACTGCGAAGTAACCTCTATTTATCAGC
CTGCGGTCCGGCCAAGTACTTAGTACACACTGATTCGCTGGGACGCCCGGTAGTGCTTATCAGACCCAAT
ACTGTTGAACAGCCTGCGGTCCGGGTTCACTGCCGTATAGGCAGTCTCAAGCTAGACTCTAGTGGTTTCA
GAGCTATGCTGGAAACAGCATAGCAAGTTGAAATAAGGCTAGTCCGTTATCAACTTGAAAAAGTGGCACC
GAGTCGGTGCGTTCACTGCCGTATAGGCAGTCGCTGGGACGCCCGGACGTCCTATTACACTCGTCGTTGG
AAACTGAAGATCAGCCTGCGGTCCGGGTTCACTGCCGTATAGGCAGTAATTTTGTTTAACTTTAAGAAGG
AGATATACATATGAATCAGTCATTCATCTCGGACATCTTATATGCCGACATCGAATCGAAGGCTAAGGAA
CTTACAGTCAATTCCAACAATACTGTCCAGCCGGTCGCGCTTATGCGCTTAGGAGTTTTCGTTCCCAAAC
CTTCCAAGAGCAAAGGAGAAAGTAAGGAAATTGACGCCACCAAAGCCTTCTCTCAACTGGAGATTGCTAA
AGCAGAGGGCATGGTTAGTAAAGGAGAAGAAAATAACATGGCACTGATTAAGGAGAACATGCACATGAAG
CTGTACATGGAGGGCACCGTGAACAACCACCACTTCAAGTGCACATCCGAGGGCGAAGGCAAGCCCTACG
AGGGCACCCAGACCATGAGAATCAAGGCCGTCGAGGGCGGCCCTCTCCCCTTCGCCTTCGACATCCTGGC
TACCAGCTTCATGTACGGCAGCAAAACCTTCATCAACCACACCCAGGGCATCCCCGACTTCTTTAAGCAG
TCCTTCCCTGAGGGCTTCACATGGGAGAGAGTCACCACATACGAAGACGGGGGCGTGCTGACCGCTACCC
AGGACACCAGCCTCCAGGACGGCTGCCTCATCTACAACGTCAAGATCAGAGGGGTGAACTTCCCATCCAA
CGGCCCTGTGATGCAGAAGAAAACACTCGGCTGGGAGGCCTCCACCGAGACCCTGTACCCCGCTGACGGC
GGCCTGGAAGGCAGAGCCGACATGGCCCTGAAGCTCGTGGGCGGGGGCCACCTGATCTGCAACTTGAAGA
CCACATACAGATCCAAGAAACCCGCTAAGAACCTCAAGATGCCCGGCGTCTACTATGTGGACAGAAGACT
GGAAAGAATCAAGGAGGCCGACAAAGAGACCTACGTCGAGCAGCACGAGGTGGCTGTGGCCAGATACTGC
GACCTCCCTAGCAAACTGGGGCACAGAGTCTAATAATCGCTGGGACGCCCGGCGGCCGCGGAAACACAGA
AAAAAGCCCGCACCTGACAGTGCGGGCTTTTTTTTTCGACCAAAGGTAGCGAACGACGAGTCACTGTTGA
GGATAAATACTTTCTCTACTAGGCGCCTGTTACACAGGTCCTCAGCGGCGCGCCTTTGTCGGTGAACGCT
CTCCTGAGTAGGACAAATCCGCCGGGAGCGGATTTGAACGTTGTGAAGCAACGGCCCGGAGGGTGGCGGG
CAGGACGCCCGCCATAAACTGCCAGGCATCAAACTAAGCAGAAGGCCATCCTGACGGATGGCCTTTTTGC
GTTTCAGATCTACCGGTAAACCAGCAATAGACATAAGCGGCTATTTAACGACCCTGCCCTGAACCGACGA
CAAGCTGACGACCGGGTCTCCGCAAGTGGCACTTTTCGGGGAAATGTGCGCGGAACCCCTATTTGTTTAT
TTTTCTAAATACATTCAAATATGTATCCGCTCATGAATTAATTCTTAGAAAAACTCATCGAGCATCAAAT
GAAACTGCAATTTATTCATATCAGGATTATCAATACCATATTTTTGAAAAAGCCGTTTCTGTAATGAAGG
AGAAAACTCACCGAGGCAGTTCCATAGGATGGCAAGATCCTGGTATCGGTCTGCGATTCCGACTCGTCCA
ACATCAATACAACCTATTAATTTCCCCTCGTCAAAAATAAGGTTATCAAGTGAGAAATCACCATGAGTGA
CGACTGAATCCGGTGAGAATGGCAAAAGTTTATGCATTTCTTTCCAGACTTGTTCAACAGGCCAGCCATT
ACGCTCGTCATCAAAATCACTCGCATCAACCAAACCGTTATTCATTCGTGATTGCGCCTGAGCGAGACGA
AATACGCGGTCGCTGTTAAAAGGACAATTACAAACAGGAATCGAATGCAACCGGCGCAGGAACACTGCCA
GCGCATCAACAATATTTTCACCTGAATCAGGATATTCTTCTAATACCTGGAATGCTGTTTTCCCGGGGAT
CGCAGTGGTGAGTAACCATGCATCATCAGGAGTACGGATAAAATGCTTGATGGTCGGAAGAGGCATAAAT
TCCGTCAGCCAGTTTAGTCTGACCATCTCATCTGTAACATCATTGGCAACGCTACCTTTGCCATGTTTCA
GAAACAACTCTGGCGCATCGGGCTTCCCATACAATCGATAGATTGTCGCACCTGATTGCCCGACATTATC
GCGAGCCCATTTATACCCATATAAATCAGCATCCATGTTGGAATTTAATCGCGGCCTAGAGCAAGACGTT
TCCCGTTGAATATGGCTCATACTCTTCCTTTTTCAATATTATTGAAGCATTTATCAGGGTTATTGTCTCA
TGAGCGGATACATATTTGAATGTATTTAGAAAAATAAACAAATAGGCATGCTAGCGCAGAAACGTCCTAG
AAGATGCCAGGAGGATACTTAGCAGAGAGACAATAAGGCCGGAGCGAAGCCGTTTTTCCATAGGCTCCGC
CCCCCTGACGAACATCACGAAATCTGACGCTCAAATCAGTGGTGGCGAAACCCGACAGGACTATAAAGAT
ACCAGGCGTTTCCCCCTGATGGCTCCCTCTTGCGCTCTCCTGTTCCCGTCCTGCGGCGTCCGTGTTGTGG
TGGAGGCTTTACCCAAATCACCACGTCCCGTTCCGTGTAGACAGTTCGCTCCAAGCTGGGCTGTGTGCAA
GAACCCCCCGTTCAGCCCGACTGCTGCGCCTTATCCGGTAACTATCATCTTGAGTCCAACCCGGAAAGAC
ACGACAAAACGCCACTGGCAGCAGCCATTGGTAACTGAGAATTAGTGGATTTAGATATCGAGAGTCTTGA
AGTGGTGGCCTAACAGAGGCTACACTGAAAGGACAGTATTTGGTATCTGCGCTCCACTAAAGCCAGTTAC
CAGGTTAAGCAGTTCCCCAACTGACTTAACCTTCGATCAAACCGCCTCCCCAGGCGGTTTTTTCGTTTAC
AGAGCAGGAGATTACGACGATCGTAAAAGGATCTCAAGAAGATCCTTTACGGATTCCCGACACCATCACT
CTAGATTTCAGTGCAATTTATCTCTTCAAATGTAGCACCTGAAGTCAGCCCCATACGATATAAGTTGTAA
TTCTCATGTTAGTCATGCCCCGCGCCCACCGGAAGGAGCTGACTGGGTTGCTCCTAGGGTCTGATTCGTT
ACCAATTATGACAACTTGACGGCTACATCATTCACTTTTTCTTCACAACCGGCACGGAACTCGCTCGGGC
TGGCCCCGGTGCATTTTTTAAATACCCGCGAGAAATAGAGTTGATCGTCAAAACCAACATTGCGACCGAC
GGTGGCGATAGGCATCCGGGTGGTGCTCAAAAGCAGCTTCGCCTGGCTGATACGTTGGTCCTCGCGCCAG
CTTAAGACGCTAATCCCTAACTGCTGGCGGAAAAGATGTGACAGACGCGACGGCGACAAGCAAACATGCT
GTGCGACGCTGGCGATATCAAAATTGCTGTCTGCCAGGTGATCGCTGATGTACTGACAAGCCTCGCGTAC
CCGATTATCCATCGGTGGATGGAGCGACTCGTTAATCGCTTCCATGCGCCGCAGTAACAATTGCTCAAGC
AGATTTATCGCCAGCAGCTCCGAATAGCGCCCTTCCCCTTGCCCGGCGTTAATGATTTGCCCAAACAGGT
CGCTGAAATGCGGCTGGTGCGCTTCATCCGGGCGAAAGAACCCCGTATTGGCAAATATTGACGGCCAGTT
AAGCCATTCATGCCAGTAGGCGCGCGGACGAAAGTAAACCCACTGGTGATACCATTCGCGAGCCTCCGGA
TGACGACCGTAGTGATGAATCTCTCCTGGCGGGAACAGCAAAATATCACCCGGTCGGCAAACAAATTCTC
GTCCCTGATTTTTCACCACCCCCTGACCGCGAATGGTGAGATTGAGAATATAACCTTTCATTCCCAGCGG
TCGGTCGATAAAAAAATCGAGATAACCGTTGGCCTCAATCGGCGTTAAACCCGCCACCAGATGGGCATTA
AACGAGTATCCCGGCAGCAGGGG
Features (pLannotate 1.2.2; 22 found; start..end, strand, type, name):
     48..332     +  promoter       araBAD promoter: araBAD; promoter of the L-arabinose operon of E. coli; the araC regulatory gene is transcribed in the opposite direction (Guzman et al., 1995)
    447..514     +  misc_RNA       tracrRNA (fragment): trans-activating CRISPR RNA for the Streptococcus pyogenes CRISPR/Cas9 system
    653..720     +  misc_RNA       tracrRNA (fragment): trans-activating CRISPR RNA for the Streptococcus pyogenes CRISPR/Cas9 system
    831..853     +  RBS            RBS: efficient ribosome binding site from bacteriophage T7 gene 10 (Olins and Rangwala, 1989)
    861..1514    +  CDS            mKO2: mKO2 is a basic (constitutively fluorescent) orange fluorescent protein published in 2008, derived from Verrillofungia concinna. It has moderate acid sensitivity.
   1515..1895    +  CDS            marA: MARA_ECOLI - Experimental evidence at protein level: Swiss-Prot protein existence level 1. May be a transcriptional activator of genes involved in the multiple antibiotic resistance (Mar) phenotype. It can also activate genes such as sodA, zwf and micF. From Escherichia coli (strain K12).
   2234..2258    +  promoter       J23119(SpeI) promoter (fragment): bacterial promoter (Registry of Standard Biological Parts BBa J23119) modified to end with an SpeI site
   2442..2464    +  RBS            RBS: efficient ribosome binding site from bacteriophage T7 gene 10 (Olins and Rangwala, 1989)
   2472..3185    +  CDS            Superfolder GFP: Superfolder GFP is a basic (constitutively fluorescent) green fluorescent protein published in 2005, derived from Aequorea victoria. It is reported to be a very rapidly-maturing weak dimer.
   3563..3591    +  promoter       J23119 promoter (fragment): bacterial promoter (Registry of Standard Biological Parts BBa J23119)
   3793..3860    +  misc_RNA       tracrRNA (fragment): trans-activating CRISPR RNA for the Streptococcus pyogenes CRISPR/Cas9 system
   3971..3993    +  RBS            RBS: efficient ribosome binding site from bacteriophage T7 gene 10 (Olins and Rangwala, 1989)
   4001..4210    +  CDS            repA (fragment): REP5_ECOLX - Experimental evidence at protein level: Swiss-Prot protein existence level 1. RepA is essential for origin function, autoregulates its own synthesis from the promoter, and, when overproduced, blocks origin function. From Escherichia coli.
   4211..4927    +  CDS            mNeptune: mNeptune is a basic (constitutively fluorescent) far red fluorescent protein published in 2009, derived from Entacmaea quadricolor. It is reported to be a rapidly-maturing monomer with moderate acid sensitivity.
   5095..5128    +  terminator     rrnB T1 terminator (fragment): Escherichia coli rrnB; transcription terminator T1 from the E. coli rrnB gene
   5220..5247    +  terminator     rrnB T2 terminator: transcription terminator T2 from the E. coli rrnB gene
   5369..5426    +  promoter       AmpR promoter (fragment): bla
   5435..6250    -  CDS            KanR: aminoglycoside phosphotransferase; aph(3')-Ia; confers resistance to kanamycin in bacteria or G418 (Geneticin®) in eukaryotes
   6251..6342    -  promoter       AmpR promoter: bla
   6360..6995    -  rep_origin     ColA ori: Plasmids containing the ColA origin of replication can be propagated in E. coli cells that contain additional plasmids with compatible origins.
   7080..7120    -  CDS            TcR (fragment): tetracycline efflux protein; tet; confers resistance to tetracycline
   7146..21      -  CDS            araC (across the origin): L-arabinose regulatory protein; araC
