[The description below was written by a language model from this plasmid's Addgene catalogue record and pLannotate feature annotations shown in this document.]
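Description:
pJ2042.2 is a bacterial expression plasmid for synthetic biology, built on the pCOLA backbone and carrying a CRISPR-interference gene circuit described in the record as a "3-color stripe". It replicates in E. coli from the ColA origin, which is compatible with other common origins so the plasmid can coexist with partner plasmids, and it is selected with kanamycin through an aminoglycoside phosphotransferase gene. The catalogue lists it as high copy. The depositor notes that a second plasmid, pJ1996_v2, is needed for the circuit to work as designed. No Cas9 or dCas9 gene appears in the feature table, so that component may be what the partner supplies, although the record does not say this.

The annotated 8 kb sequence shows three transcription units arranged in the same orientation. In the first, araC and the arabinose-inducible araBAD promoter make arabinose the input signal. This promoter precedes two S. pyogenes guide-RNA scaffold segments (annotated as tracrRNA fragments) and a T7 gene 10 RBS driving the orange reporter mKO2, which is followed directly by a marA-derived sequence. The second unit has a J23119-type constitutive promoter driving superfolder GFP. The third has another J23119-type promoter with one more guide scaffold, followed by a repA-derived fragment placed directly upstream of a far-red reporter annotated as mNeptune. The role of the marA and repA pieces adjoining the reporters is not stated. rrnB T1/T2 terminators close the array.

This layout suggests nodes that repress one another through guide RNAs, each read out in a different colour, so that arabinose level is converted into distinct fluorescence domains. The guide targets and exact wiring are not given in the record.
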