Addgene plasmid #140670: pJ2042.2
Purpose: 3-color stripe
Depositing lab: Yolanda Schaerli. Depositing organization: Universite de Lausanne (UNIL). Publication: Multistable and dynamic CRISPRi-based synthetic circuits. Santos-Moreno J, Tasiudi E, Stelling J, Schaerli Y. Nat Commun. 2020 Jun 2;11(1):2746. doi: 10.1038/s41467-020-16574-1. PubMed 32488086.
Backbone
  Vector backbone: pCOLA
  Vector type: Bacterial Expression, Synthetic Biology
Growth in bacteria
  Bacterial resistance: Kanamycin, 50 μg/mL
  Growth temperature: 37°C
  Growth strain: DH5alpha
  Copy number: High Copy
Gene/Insert
  Gene/Insert name: 3-color stripe
Terms and licenses: Academic/Nonprofit Terms; Industry Terms: Not Available to Industry
Depositor comments: GenBank file with original annotations can be downloaded from the "Resource Information" section. Please note that, in addition, plasmid pJ1996_v2 is needed for the circuit encoded on this plasmid to operate as designed.
How to cite: pJ2042.2 was a gift from Yolanda Schaerli (Addgene plasmid # 140670 ; http://n2t.net/addgene:140670 ; RRID:Addgene_140670)
